>Addgene plasmid #229465 | pVF16 | addgene full sequence | sequence record 457021 | Addgene NGS Result
ACGGGATAATACCGCGCCACATAGCAGAACTTTAAAAGTGCTCATCATTGGAAAACGTTCTTCGGGGCGA
AAACTCTCAAGGATCTTACCGCTGTTGAGATCCAGTTCGATGTAACCCACTCGTGCACCCAACTGATCTT
CAGCATCTTTTACTTTCACCAGCGTTTCTGGGTGAGCAAAAACAGGAAGGCAAAATGCCGCAAAAAAGGG
AATAAGGGCGACACGGAAATGTTGAATACTCATACTCTTCCTTTTTCAATATTATTGAAGCATTTATCAG
GGTTATTGTCTCATGAGCGGATACATATTTGAATGTATTTAGAAAAATAAACAAATAGGGGTTCCGCGCA
CATTTCCCCGAAAAGTGCCACCTGACGTCTAAGAAACCATTATTATCATGACATTAACCTATAAAAATAG
GCGTATCACGAGGCCCTTTCGTCTTCAAGAATTTTATAAACCGTGGAGCGGGCAATACTGAGCTGATGAG
CAATTTCCGTTGCACCAGTGCCCTTCTGATGAAGCGTCAGCACGACGTTCCTGTCCACGGTACGCCTGCG
GCCAAATTTGATTCCTTTCAGCTTTGCTTCCTGTCGGCCCTCATTCGTGCGCTCTAGGATCTCGATCCCG
CGAAATTAATACGACTCACTATAGGGGAATTGTGAGCGGATAACAATTCCCCTCTAGAAATAATTTTGTT
TAACTTTAAGAAGGAGATATACATATGACGCAGCCATTGGTCGGAAAACAGATTCTCATTGTTGAAGATG
AGCAGGTATTTCGCTCGCTTCTGGATTCATGGTTTTCCTCATTGGGAGCGACAACGGTACTGGCGGCTGA
TGGGGTGGATGCCCTTGAGTTGCTGGGAGGTTTCACTCCAGACCTGATGATATGTCCTATCGCGATGCCA
CGAATGAACGGGCTTAAACTGCTGGAGCATATACGTAACAGAGGCGACCAGACCCCAGTTCTGGTGATAT
CTGCCACTGAAAATATGGCAGATATTGCCAAAGCGTTACGTCTGGGCGTTGAAGATGTTTTGCTGAAACC
AGTTAAAGATCTGAATCGCTTGCGCGAGATGGTTTTTGCCTGTCTCTATCCCAGCATGTTTAATTCGCGC
GTTGAGGAAGAGGAAAGGCTTTTTCGCGACTGGGATGCAATGGTTGATAACCCTGCCGCAGCGGCGAAAT
TATTACAGGAACTACAACCGCCGGTTCAGCAGGTGATTTCCCATTGCCGGGTTAATTATCGTCAATTGGT
TGCCGCGGACAAACCCGGCCTGGTGCTTGATATTGCCGCACTTTCGGAAAACGATCTGGCATTTTATTGC
CTTGATGTCACCCGAGCTGGACATAATGGCGTACTTGCTGCCTTGTTATTACGCGCATTGTTTAACGGAT
TATTACAGGAACAGCTTGCACACCAAAATCAACGGTTGCCAGAGTTGGGCGCGTTATTGAAGCAGGTAAA
CCATTTACTTCGTCAGGCCAATCTGCCGGGGCAGTTTCCGCTATTAGTTGGCTATTATCATCGCGAACTG
AAAAATCTCATTCTGGTTTCTGCGGGTCTGAATGCGACGTTAAATACCGGCGAACACCAGGTGCAAATCA
GTAATGGTGTTCCGTTAGGCACTTTAGGTAACGCTTATTTGAATCAATTGAGCCAGCGATGCGATGCCTG
GCAATGCCAAATATGGGGAACCGGTGGTCGACTGCGCTTGATGTTGTCTGCAGAATGAGGATCCGAATTC
GAGCTCCGTCGACAAGCTTGCGGCCGCACTCGAGCACCACCACCACCACCACTGAGATCCGGCTGCTAAC
AAAGCCCGAAAGGAAGCTGAGTTGGCTGCTGCCACCGCTGAGCAATAACTAGCATAACCCCTTGGGGCCT
CTAAACGGGTCTTGAGGGGTTTTTTGCTGAAAGGAGGAACTATATCCGGATTGGCGAATGGG
[124 nt withheld, positions 1953-2076]
C
[91 nt withheld, positions 2078-2168]
A
[49 nt withheld, positions 2170-2218]
CCTTTGACGTTGGAGTCCACGTTCTTT
[37 nt withheld, positions 2246-2282]
ACCCTATCTCGGTCTATTCTTTTGATTTATAAGGGATTTTGCCGATTTCGGCCTATTGGTTAAAAAATGA
GCTGATTTAACAAAAATTTAACGCGAATTTTAACAAAATATTAACGCTTACAATTTAGGTGGCACTTTTC
GGGGAAATGTGCGCGGAACCCCTATTTGTTTATTTTTCTAAATACATTCAAATATGTATCCGCTCATGAA
TTAATTCTTAGAAAAACTCATCGAGCATCAAATGAAACTGCAATTTATTCATATCAGGATTATCAATACC
ATATTTTTGAAAAAGCCGTTTCTGTAATGAAGGAGAAAACTCACCGAGGCAGTTCCATAGGATGGCAAGA
TCCTGGTATCGGTCTGCGATTCCGACTCGTCCAACATCAATACAACCTATTAATTTCCCCTCGTCAAAAA
TAAGGTTATCAAGTGAGAAATCACCATGAGTGACGACTGAATCCGGTGAGAATGGCAACCCGGGGATCGC
AGTGGTGAGTAACCATGCATCATCAGGAGTACGGATAAAATGCTTGATGGTCGGAAGAGGCATAAATTCC
GTCAGCCAGTTTAGTCTGACCATCTCATCTGTAACATCATTGGCAACGCTACCTTTGCCATGTTTCAGAA
ACAACTCTGGCGCATCGGGCTTCCCATACAATCGATAGATTGTCGCACCTGATTGCCCGACATTATCGCG
AGCCCATTTATACCCATATAAATCAGCATCCATGTTGGAATTTAATCGCGGCAGATAAGACGTTTCCCGT
TGAATATGGCTCATAACACCCCTTGTATTACTGTTTATGTAAGCAGACAGTTTTATTGTTCATGATGATA
TATTTTTATCTTGTGCAATGTAACATCAGAGATTTTGAGACACAACGTGGCTTTGTTGAATAAATCGAAC
TTTTGCTGAGTTGAAGGATCAGATCACGCATCTTCCCGACAACGCAGACCGTTCCGTGGCAAAGCAAAAG
TTCAAAATCACCAACTGGTCCACCTACAACAAAGCTCTCATCAACCGTGGCTCCCTCACTTTCTGGCTGG
ATGATGGGGCGATTCAGGCCTGGAATGAGTCAGCAACACCTTCTTCACGAGGCAGACCTCAGCGCTAGCG
GAGTGTATACTGGCTTACTATGTTGGCACTGATGAGGGTGTCAGTGAAGTGCTTCATGTGGCAGGAGAAA
AAAGGCTGCACCGGTGCGTCAGCAGAATATGTGATACAGGATATATTCCGCTTCCTCGCTCACTGACTCG
CTACGCTCGGTCGTTCGACTGCGGCGAGCGGAAATGGCTTACGAACGGGGCGGAGATTTCCTGGAAGATG
CCAGGAAGATACTTAACAGGGAAGTGAGAGGGCCGCGGCAAAGCCGTTTTTCCATAGGCTCCGCCCCCCT
GACAAGCATCACGAAATCTGACGCTCAAATCAGTGGTGGCGAAACCCGACAGGACTATAAAGATACCAGG
CGTTTCCCCCTGGCGGCTCCCTCGTGCGCTCTCCTGTTCCTGCCTTTCGGTTTACCGGTGTCATTCCGCT
GTTATGGCCGCGTTTGTCTCATTCCACGCCTGACACTCAGTTCCGGGTAGGCAGTTCGCTCCAAGCTGGA
CTGTATGCACGAACCCCCCGTTCAGTCCGACCGCTGCGCCTTATCCGGTAACTATCGTCTTGAGTCCAAC
CCGGAAAGACATGCAAAAGCACCACTGGCAGCAGCCACTGGTAATTGATTTAGAGGAGTTAGTCTTGAAG
TCATGAGCCGGTTAAGGCTAAACTGAAAGGACAAGTTTTGGTGACTGCGCTCCTCCAAGCCAGTTACCTC
GGTTCAAAGAGTTGGTAGCTCAGAGAACCTTCGAAAAACCGCCCTGCAAGGCGGTTTTTTCGTTTTCAGA
GCAAGAGATTACGCGCAGACCAAAACGATCTCAAGAAGATCATCTTATTAAGGGGTCTGACGCTCAGTGG
AACGAAAACTCACGTTAAGGGATTTTGGTCATGAGATTATCAAAAAGGATCTTCACCTAGATCCTTTTAA
ATTAAAAATGAAGTTTTAAATCAATCTAAAGTATATATGAGTAAACTTGGTCTGACAGTTACCAATGCTT
AATCAGTGAGGCACCTATCTCAGCGATCTGTCTATTTCGTTCATCCATAGTTGCCTGACTCCCCGTCGTG
TAGATAACTACGATACGGGAGGGCTTACCATCTGGCCCCAGTGCTGCAATGATACCGCGAGACCCACGCT
CACCGGCTCCAGATTTATCAGCAATAAACCAGCCAGCCGGAAGGGCCGAGCGCAGAAGTGGTCCTGCAAC
TTTATCCGCCTCCATCCAGTCTATTAATTGTTGCCGGGAAGCTAGAGTAAGTAGTTCGCCAGTTAATAGT
TTGCGCAACGTTGTTGCCATTGCTGCAGGCATCGTGGTGTCACGCTCGTCGTTTGGTATGGCTTCATTCA
GCTCCGGTTCCCAACGATCAAGGCGAGTTACATGATCCCCCATGTTGTGCAAAAAAGCGGTTAGCTCCTT
CGGTCCTCCGATCGTTGTCAGAAGTAAGTTGGCCGCAGTGTTATCACTCATGGTTATGGCAGCACTGCAT
AATTCTCTTACTGTCATGCCATCCGTAAGATGCTTTTCTGTGACTGGTGAGTACTCAACCAAGTCATTCT
GAGAATAGTGTATGCGGCGACCGAGTTGCTCTTGCCCGGCGTCAAC
Features (pLannotate 1.2.2; 17 found; start..end, strand, type, name):
    244..348     -  promoter       AmpR promoter: bla
    429..620     -  CDS            tnpR (fragment): TNR3_ECOLX - Experimental evidence at protein level: Swiss-Prot protein existence level 1. Resolvase catalyzes the resolution (a site-specific recombination) of the cointegrated replicon to yield the final transposition products. From Escherichia coli.
    637..655     +  promoter       T7 promoter: promoter for bacteriophage T7 RNA polymerase
    656..680     +  protein_bind   lac operator: The lac repressor binds to the lac operator to inhibit transcription in E. coli. This inhibition can be relieved by adding lactose or isopropyl-β-D-thiogalactopyranoside (IPTG). lac repressor encoded by lacI
    695..717     +  RBS            RBS: efficient ribosome binding site from bacteriophage T7 gene 10 (Olins and Rangwala, 1989)
    725..1735    +  CDS            rssB: RSSB_ECOLI - Also known as hnr, sprE, ychL. Experimental evidence at protein level: Swiss-Prot protein existence level 1. Regulates the turnover of the sigma S factor (RpoS) by promoting its proteolysis in exponentially growing cells. Acts by binding and delivering RpoS to the ClpXP protease. RssB is not co- degraded with RpoS, but is released from the complex and can initiate a new cycle of RpoS recognition and degradation. In stationary phase, could also act as an anti-sigma factor and reduce the ability of RpoS to activate gene expression. Is also involved in the regulation of the mRNA poly
   1785..1802    +  CDS            9xHis (fragment): 9xHis affinity tag
   1812..1861    +  CDS            SET1 (fragment): solubility-enhancement tag derived from T7 phage gene 10B
   1869..1916    +  terminator     T7 terminator: transcription terminator for bacteriophage T7 RNA polymerase
   1953..2381    +  rep_origin     f1 ori (sequence partly withheld): f1 bacteriophage origin of replication; arrow indicates direction of (+) strand synthesis
   2434..2491    +  promoter       AmpR promoter (fragment): bla
   2500..2760    -  CDS            KanR (fragment): aminoglycoside phosphotransferase; aph(3')-Ia; confers resistance to kanamycin in bacteria or G418 (Geneticin®) in eukaryotes
   2761..3066    -  CDS            KanR (fragment): aminoglycoside phosphotransferase; aph(3')-Ia; confers resistance to kanamycin in bacteria or G418 (Geneticin®) in eukaryotes
   3393..3419    +  misc_feature   bom (fragment): basis of mobility region from pBR322
   3518..3573    -  rep_origin     RSF ori (fragment): Plasmids containing the RSF 1030 origin of replication can be propagated in E. coli cells that contain additional plasmids with compatible origins.
   3661..4206    -  rep_origin     p15A ori: Plasmids containing the medium-copy-number p15A origin of replication can be propagated in E. coli cells that contain a second plasmid with the ColE1 origin.
   4371..243     -  CDS            AmpR (across the origin): β-lactamase; bla; confers resistance to ampicillin, carbenicillin, and related antibiotics
