[The description below was written by a language model from this plasmid's Addgene catalogue record and pLannotate feature annotations shown in this document.]
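Description:
pVF16 is a bacterial expression plasmid built on the pOKD5 backbone that produces the Escherichia coli response regulator RssB carrying a D58P substitution. It is selected with ampicillin through an intact β-lactamase gene driven by its own bla promoter. The annotated sequence (about 5 kb) shows a complete p15A origin, a medium-copy replicon compatible with ColE1-type plasmids, although the catalogue lists copy number as unknown. An f1 phage origin is also present. The feature table additionally picks up several partial elements: two adjacent kanamycin resistance fragments, short fragments of an RSF origin and the pBR322 bom region, and a tnpR fragment. These appear to be nonfunctional remnants of the backbone's construction history, and kanamycin is not listed as a selection.

The expression cassette follows the familiar pET-style layout. A T7 promoter is followed immediately by a lac operator, so transcription depends on T7 RNA polymerase and can be held in check by lac repressor and relieved with IPTG. A T7 gene 10 ribosome binding site precedes the rssB coding sequence, and a T7 terminator closes the unit. Downstream of rssB the annotation detects a short polyhistidine stretch (matched as a fragment of a 9xHis tag), suggesting a C-terminal His tag for affinity purification, though the catalogue fields do not mention a tag and the reading frame cannot be confirmed from the table.

RssB is the adaptor that delivers the stationary-phase sigma factor RpoS to the ClpXP protease. The associated publication concerns the structural basis of RssB inhibition by an antiadaptor, so this plasmid is most plausibly used to overproduce the mutant protein for biochemical or structural work. The record does not state the functional rationale for the D58P change.
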