Addgene plasmid #229465: pVF16
Purpose: Expresses RssB with D58P mutation
Depositing lab: Alexandra Deaconescu. Depositing organization: Brown University. Publication: Structural basis for inhibition of a response regulator of sigma(S) stability by a ClpXP antiadaptor. Dorich V, Brugger C, Tripathi A, Hoskins JR, Tong S, Suhanovsky MM, Sastry A, Wickner S, Gottesman S, Deaconescu AM. Genes Dev. 2019 Jun 1;33(11-12):718-732. doi: 10.1101/gad.320168.118. Epub 2019 Apr 11. PubMed 30975721.
Backbone
  Vector backbone: pOKD5
  Backbone size w/o insert (bp): 3787
  Vector type: Bacterial Expression
Growth in bacteria
  Bacterial resistance: Ampicillin, 100 μg/mL
  Growth temperature: 37°C
  Growth strain: DH5alpha
  Copy number: Unknown
Gene/Insert
  Gene/Insert name: RssB (D58P)
  Species: E. coli
  Insert size (bp): 1012
  Mutation: D58P
  Promoter: T7
  Cloning method: Other
Terms and licenses: Academic/Nonprofit Terms; Industry Terms: Not Available to Industry
How to cite: pVF16 was a gift from Alexandra Deaconescu (Addgene plasmid # 229465 ; http://n2t.net/addgene:229465 ; RRID:Addgene_229465)
